Addgene plasmid #128133: pBEAST_J23101-HipO
Purpose: The cell-free adapted backbone, pBEAST, expressing HipO (the enzyme converting hippurate to benzoate) under control of the constitutive promoter J23101, and RBS B0032
Depositing lab: Jean-Loup Faulon. Depositing organization: INRAE Jouy-en-Josas. Publication: Metabolic perceptrons for neural computing in biological systems. Pandi A, Koch M, Voyvodic PL, Soudier P, Bonnet J, Kushwaha M, Faulon JL. Nat Commun. 2019 Aug 28;10(1):3880. doi: 10.1038/s41467-019-11889-0. PubMed 31462649.
Backbone
  Vector backbone: pBEAST
  Backbone size w/o insert (bp): 2987
  Vector type: Bacterial Expression, Synthetic Biology
Growth in bacteria
  Bacterial resistance: Ampicillin, 100 μg/mL
  Growth temperature: 37°C
  Growth strain: DH5alpha
  Copy number: High Copy
Gene/Insert
  Gene/Insert name: HipO (alt name: Hippurate hydrolase (EC: 3.5.1.32), UniProtKB - P45493)
  Species: From Campylobacter jejuni, codon optimized for E. coli
  Insert size (bp): 1152
  Promoter: J23101
  Cloning method: Restriction Enzyme; 5′ cloning site BsaI, golden gate (unknown if destroyed); 3′ cloning site BsaI, golden gate (unknown if destroyed)
  Sequencing primers: 5′ ggcaactgaaacgattcg; 3′ ttgatgcctggcaccaac
Terms and licenses: Academic/Nonprofit Terms; Industry Terms: Not Available to Industry
Depositor comments: Similar to our previously deposited sequence into addgene pBEST-HipO (Plasmid #114599), but with a different promoter and modified backbone.
How to cite: pBEAST_J23101-HipO was a gift from Jean-Loup Faulon (Addgene plasmid # 128133 ; http://n2t.net/addgene:128133 ; RRID:Addgene_128133)
