[The description below was written by a language model from this plasmid's Addgene catalogue record and pLannotate feature annotations shown in this document.]
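Description:
pBEAST_J23101-HipO is a high-copy bacterial expression plasmid built on pBEAST, a backbone adapted for use in E. coli cell-free transcription–translation systems. It is maintained in E. coli through a ColE1/pUC-type origin of replication and selected with ampicillin via a β-lactamase gene driven by its native bla promoter. The sequenced record is about 4.1 kb, consistent with the stated backbone of roughly 3 kb plus an insert of about 1.15 kb.

The payload is HipO, the hippurate hydrolase of Campylobacter jejuni, codon optimized for E. coli, which cleaves hippurate into benzoate and glycine. According to the catalogue entry, it is expressed from the constitutive Anderson-family promoter J23101 with the ribosome binding site B0032. The automated annotation labels the short promoter element just upstream of the coding sequence as a fragment of J23119, which most likely reflects the close sequence similarity among members of that promoter family rather than a different part. The RBS is not annotated separately. The open reading frame was inserted by BsaI Golden Gate assembly and is followed by rrnB T1 and T7Te terminators, with another T7Te terminator upstream insulating the cassette from read-through. Small fragments of a tetracycline resistance gene and of the phage lambda O gene are also detected; these appear to be non-functional backbone remnants.

The depositor describes it as a variant of an earlier pBEST-HipO plasmid with a different promoter and a modified backbone. It serves as a metabolic transducer module in synthetic biology, converting hippurate into benzoate, in work on metabolic perceptrons for biological computing.
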