Features (pLannotate 1.2.2; 10 found; start..end, strand, type, name):
    148..175     +  terminator     T7Te terminator: phage T7 early transcription terminator
    304..335     +  promoter       J23119 promoter (fragment): bacterial promoter (Registry of Standard Biological Parts BBa J23119)
    366..1514    +  CDS            hipO: HIPO_CAMJE - Experimental evidence at protein level: Swiss-Prot protein existence level 1. Cleaves hippuric acid into benzoic acid and glycine. From Campylobacter jejuni subsp. jejuni serotype O:2 (strain ATCC 700819 / NCTC 11168).
   1616..1687    +  terminator     rrnB T1 terminator: transcription terminator T1 from the E. coli rrnB gene
   1703..1730    +  terminator     T7Te terminator: phage T7 early transcription terminator
   1817..1948    +  CDS            TcR (fragment): tetracycline efflux protein; tet; confers resistance to tetracycline
   2128..2716    -  rep_origin     ori: high-copy-number ColE1/pMB1/pBR322/pUC origin of replication
   2887..3747    -  CDS            AmpR: β-lactamase; bla; confers resistance to ampicillin, carbenicillin, and related antibiotics
   3748..3852    -  promoter       AmpR promoter: bla
   3954..60      +  CDS            O (fragment) (across the origin): VRPO_LAMBD - Protein inferred from homology: Swiss-Prot protein existence level 3. Necessary for the bidirectional replication of DNA. It interacts with the ori (origin of replication) region of the genome during the initiation of replication. From Escherichia phage lambda (Bacteriophage lambda).
>Addgene plasmid #128133 | pBEAST_J23101-HipO | addgene full sequence | sequence record 252651 | Addgene NGS Result
CGCCTGATGCGTGAACGTGACGGACGTAACCACCGCGACATGTGTGTGCTGTTCCGCTGGCTCGGATACC
CTTACTCTGTTGAAAACGAATAGATAGGTTAAGGAACGGTTATTTCTGCGTAGATCTATCTTACACAGCA
TCACACTGGCTCACCTTCGGGTGGGCCTTTCTGCGTTTATATACTAGAGAGAGAATATAAAAAGCCAGAT
TATTAATCCGGCTTTTTTATTATTTAGGCAACTGAAACGATTCGGATCCTGTATTACTATTCTTAGGATA
CTAGAGGATGACCCCATCTGTTTACAGCTAGCTCAGTCCTAGGTATTATGCTAGCTAGTAGAGTCACACA
GGAAAGTAGTAGATGATGAACCTGATCCCGGAAATCCTGGACCTGCAGGGTGAATTCGAAAAAATCCGTC
ACCAGATCCACGAAAACCCGGAACTGGGTTTCGACGAACTGTGCACCGCTAAACTGGTTGCTCAGAAACT
GAAAGAATTCGGTTACGAAGTTTACGAAGAAATCGGTAAAACCGGTGTTGTTGGTGTTCTGAAAAAAGGT
AACTCTGACAAAAAAATCGGTCTGCGTGCTGACATGGACGCTCTGCCGCTGCAGGAATGCACCAACCTGC
CGTACAAATCTAAAAAAGAAAACGTTATGCACGCTTGCGGTCACGACGGTCACACCACCTCTCTGCTGCT
GGCTGCTAAATACCTGGCTTCTCAGAACTTCAACGGTGCTCTGAACCTGTACTTCCAGCCGGCTGAAGAA
GGTCTGGGTGGTGCTAAAGCTATGATCGAAGACGGTCTGTTCGAAAAATTCGACTCTGACTACGTTTTCG
GTTGGCACAACATGCCGTTCGGTTCTGACAAAAAATTCTACCTGAAAAAAGGTGCTATGATGGCTTCTTC
TGACTCTTACTCTATCGAAGTTATCGGTCGTGGTGGTCACGGTTCTGCTCCGGAAAAAGCTAAAGACCCG
ATCTACGCTGCTTCTCTGCTGATCGTTGCTCTGCAGTCTATCGTTTCTCGTAACGTTGACCCGCAGAACT
CTGCTGTTGTTTCTATCGGTGCTTTCAACGCTGGTCACGCTTTCAACATCATCCCGGACATCGCTACCAT
CAAAATGTCTGTTCGTGCTCTGGACAACGAAACCCGTAAACTGACCGAAGAAAAAATCTACAAAATCTGC
AAAGGTATCGCTCAGGCTAACGACATCGAAATCAAAATCAACAAAAACGTTGTTGCTCCGGTTACCATGA
ACAACGACGAAGCTGTTGACTTCGCTTCTGAAGTTGCTAAAGAACTGTTCGGTGAAAAAAACTGCGAATT
CAACCACCGTCCGCTGATGGCTTCTGAAGACTTCGGTTTCTTCTGCGAAATGAAAAAATGCGCTTACGCT
TTCCTGGAAAACGAAAACGACATCTACCTGCACAACTCTTCTTACGTTTTCAACGACAAACTGCTGGCTC
GTGCTGCTTCTTACTACGCTAAACTGGCTCTGAAATACCTGAAATAAGCTTACTTTATCTGAGAATAGTC
AATCTTCGGAAATCCCAGGTGGCATGCTAAAAGTCTCGTAAAGCGTTCTATCAATAACCCGTTGGTGCCA
GGCATCAAATAAAACGAAAGGCTCAGTCGAAAGACTGGGCCTTTCGTTTTATCTGTTGTTTGTCGGTGAA
CGCTCTCTACTAGAGTCACACTGGCTCACCTTCGGGTGGGCCTTTCTGCGTTTATACCGTCTCAGAATCG
GCCGTGAACAATAAAATAGTTTCGGTATTATTGACCACTTCCGAGTAGAATCGTGCTTCAGTAAGAGTCG
ACCGATGCCCTTGAGAGCCTTCAACCCAGTCAGCTCCTTCCGGTGGGCGCGGGGCATGACTATCGTCGCC
GCACTTATGACTGTCTTCTTTATCATGCAACTCGTAGGACAGGTGCCGGCAGCGCTCTTCCGCTTCCTCG
CTCACTGACTCGCTGCGCTCGGTCGTTCGGCTGCGGCGAGCGGTATCAGCTCACTCAAAGGCGGTAATAC
GGTTATCCACAGAATCAGGGGATAACGCAGGAAAGAACATGTGAGCAAAAGGCCAGCAAAAGGCCAGGAA
CCGTAAAAAGGCCGCGTTGCTGGCGTTTTTCCATAGGCTCCGCCCCCCTGACGAGCATCACAAAAATCGA
CGCTCAAGTCAGAGGTGGCGAAACCCGACAGGACTATAAAGATACCAGGCGTTTCCCCCTGGAAGCTCCC
TCGTGCGCTCTCCTGTTCCGACCCTGCCGCTTACCGGATACCTGTCCGCCTTTCTCCCTTCGGGAAGCGT
GGCGCTTTCTCATAGCTCACGCTGTAGGTATCTCAGTTCGGTGTAGGTCGTTCGCTCCAAGCTGGGCTGT
GTGCACGAACCCCCCGTTCAGCCCGACCGCTGCGCCTTATCCGGTAACTATCGTCTTGAGTCCAACCCGG
TAAGACACGACTTATCGCCACTGGCAGCAGCCACTGGTAACAGGATTAGCAGAGCGAGGTATGTAGGCGG
TGCTACAGAGTTCTTGAAGTGGTGGCCTAACTACGGCTACACTAGAAGAACAGTATTTGGTATCTGCGCT
CTGCTGAAGCCAGTTACCTTCGGAAAAAGAGTTGGTAGCTCTTGATCCGGCAAACAAACCACCGCTGGTA
GCGGTGGTTTTTTTGTTTGCAAGCAGCAGATTACGCGCAGAAAAAAAGGATCTCAAGAAGATCCTTTGAT
CTTTTCTACGGGGTCTGACGCTCAGTGGAACGAAAACTCACGTTAAGGGATTTTGGTCATGAGATTATCA
AAAAGGATCTTCACCTAGATCCTTTTAAATTAAAAATGAAGTTTTAAATCAATCTAAAGTATATATGAGT
AAACTTGGTCTGACAGTTACCAATGCTTAATCAGTGAGGCACCTATCTCAGCGATCTGTCTATTTCGTTC
ATCCATAGTTGCCTGACTCCCCGTCGTGTAGATAACTACGATACGGGAGGGCTTACCATCTGGCCCCAGT
GCTGCAATGATACCGCGAGACCCACGCTCACCGGCTCCAGATTTATCAGCAATAAACCAGCCAGCCGGAA
GGGCCGAGCGCAGAAGTGGTCCTGCAACTTTATCCGCCTCCATCCAGTCTATTAATTGTTGCCGGGAAGC
TAGAGTAAGTAGTTCGCCAGTTAATAGTTTGCGCAACGTTGTTGCCATTGCTACAGGCATCGTGGTGTCA
CGCTCGTCGTTTGGTATGGCTTCATTCAGCTCCGGTTCCCAACGATCAAGGCGAGTTACATGATCCCCCA
TGTTGTGCAAAAAAGCGGTTAGCTCCTTCGGTCCTCCGATCGTTGTCAGAAGTAAGTTGGCCGCAGTGTT
ATCACTCATGGTTATGGCAGCACTGCATAATTCTCTTACTGTCATGCCATCCGTAAGATGCTTTTCTGTG
ACTGGTGAGTACTCAACCAAGTCATTCTGAGAATAGTGTATGCGGCGACCGAGTTGCTCTTGCCCGGCGT
CAACACGGGATAATACCGCGCCACATAGCAGAACTTTAAAAGTGCTCATCATTGGAAAACGTTCTTCGGG
GCGAAAACTCTCAAGGATCTTACCGCTGTTGAGATCCAGTTCGATGTAACCCACTCGTGCACCCAACTGA
TCTTCAGCATCTTTTACTTTCACCAGCGTTTCTGGGTGAGCAAAAACAGGAAGGCAAAATGCCGCAAAAA
AGGGAATAAGGGCGACACGGAAATGTTGAATACTCATACTCTTCCTTTTTCAATATTATTGAAGCATTTA
TCAGGGTTATTGTCTCATGAGCGGATACATATTTGAATGTATTTAGAAAAATAAACAAATAGGGGTTCCG
CGCACATTTCCCCGAAAAGTGCCACCTGACGTCTAAGAAACCATTATTATCATGACATTAACCTATAAAA
ATAGGCGTATCACGAGGCCCTTTCGTCTTCAAGAATTCTGGCGAATCCTCTGACCAGCCAGAAAACGACC
TTTCTGTGGTGAAACCGGATGCTGCAATTCAGAGCGCCAGCAAGTGGGGGACAGCAGAAGACCTGACCGC
CGCAGAGTGGATGTTTGACATGGTGAAGACTATCGCACCATCAGCCAGAAAACCGAATTTTGCTGGGTGG
GCTAACGATATC
